Addgene plasmid #49570: pBMN HAYFP-LOV24
Purpose: regulate protein stability with light
Depositing lab: Thomas Wandless. Depositing organization: Stanford University. Publication: A General Method for Regulating Protein Stability with Light. Bonger KM, Rakhit R, Payumo AY, Chen JK, Wandless TJ. ACS Chem Biol. 2014 Jan 17;9(1):111-5. doi: 10.1021/cb400755b PubMed 24180414.
Backbone
  Vector backbone: pBMN
  Backbone manufacturer: Garry Nolan
  Backbone size w/o insert (bp): 6943
  Total vector size (bp): 8150
  Vector type: Retroviral
  Selectable markers: HcRed fluorescence behind IRES
Growth in bacteria
  Bacterial resistance: Ampicillin, 100 μg/mL
  Growth temperature: 30°C
  Growth strain: Top10
  Growth instructions: TOP10 cells. Culture at 30C to prevent recombination of LTR and lost insert. Takes >20 hours to get good culture at 30C
  Copy number: Low Copy
Gene/Insert
  Gene/Insert name: YFP-LOV24 (alt name: YFP fused to B-LID)
  Species: Avena sativaied from LOV2 domain
  Insert size (bp): 1203
  Mutation: delete the last 3 aa from AsLOV2, with I532A mutation and RRRG degron
  GenBank ID: AF033096.1
  Promoter: LTR
  Tag / fusion protein: YFP (N terminal on insert); HA (N terminal on insert)
  Cloning method: Restriction Enzyme; 5′ cloning site BamHI (not destroyed); 3′ cloning site NsiI (not destroyed)
  Sequencing primers: 5′ Lab 32; 3′ LC47
Terms and licenses: Academic/Nonprofit Terms; Industry Terms: Not Available to Industry
How to cite: pBMN HAYFP-LOV24 was a gift from Thomas Wandless (Addgene plasmid # 49570 ; http://n2t.net/addgene:49570 ; RRID:Addgene_49570)
