[The description below was written by a language model from this plasmid's Addgene catalogue record and pLannotate feature annotations shown in this document.]
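Description:
pBMN HAYFP-LOV24 is a Moloney murine leukemia virus-based retroviral vector built on the pBMN backbone, designed to deliver a light-regulated reporter protein into mammalian cells. The proviral region is bounded by two MMLV long terminal repeats and includes the Ψ packaging signal, a truncated gag segment lacking its start codon, and a pol fragment carrying the splice acceptor. Together these allow the transcript to be packaged into virions when viral proteins are supplied in trans by a packaging cell line. In bacteria the plasmid is maintained through a ColE1/pUC-type origin and an ampicillin resistance gene. The catalogue lists it as low copy and notes that the repeated LTRs can recombine, with loss of the insert.

The 5′ LTR drives expression of an HA-tagged EYFP fused at its C terminus to a modified LOV2 domain from Avena sativa phototropin, a module the record also calls B-LID. This LOV2 variant lacks its last three residues, carries an I532A substitution, and ends in an RRRG degron. The design intent, per the stated purpose, is to control protein stability with light, with YFP fluorescence presumably serving as the readout of fusion protein abundance. The automated annotation labels part of this region as miniSOG, which most likely reflects homology among flavin-binding LOV domains rather than an actual miniSOG insert, and the HA tag is not annotated separately. Downstream, an EMCV IRES directs translation of two consecutive HcRed1 coding sequences, apparently a tandem HcRed. This far-red marker is made from the same transcript and allows transduced cells to be identified or sorted, since there is no drug selection marker for mammalian cells.
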