Features (pLannotate 1.2.2; 14 found; start..end, strand, type, name):
      1..594     +  LTR            LTR: long terminal repeat from Moloney murine leukemia virus
    657..1014    +  misc_feature   MMLV Ψ: packaging signal of Moloney murine leukemia virus (MMLV)
   1079..1495    +  CDS            gag (truncated): truncated Moloney murine leukemia virus (MMLV) gag gene lacking the start codon
   1505..1878    +  misc_feature   pol region: Moloney murine leukemia virus (MMLV) pol region containing the splice acceptor site
   1923..2639    +  CDS            EYFP: EYFP is a basic (constitutively fluorescent) green/yellow fluorescent protein published in 1996, derived from Aequorea victoria. It is reported to be a very rapidly-maturing weak dimer with high acid sensitivity.
   2670..2987    +  CDS            miniSOG: miniSOG is a basic (constitutively fluorescent) cyan fluorescent protein published in 2011, derived from Arabidopsis thaliana. It requires the cofactor flavin for fluorescence.
   3120..3692    +  misc_feature   IRES: internal ribosome entry site (IRES) of the encephalomyocarditis virus (EMCV)
   3706..4389    +  CDS            HcRed1: far-red fluorescent variant of Heteractis crispa chromoprotein mammalian codon-optimized
   4402..5088    +  CDS            HcRed1: far-red fluorescent variant of Heteractis crispa chromoprotein mammalian codon-optimized
   5137..5730    +  LTR            LTR: long terminal repeat from Moloney murine leukemia virus
   5798..5846    -  CDS            lacI (fragment): lac repressor; lacI; The lac repressor binds to the lac operator to inhibit transcription in E. coli. This inhibition can be relieved by adding lactose or isopropyl-β-D-thiogalactopyranoside (IPTG).
   6032..6620    -  rep_origin     ori: high-copy-number ColE1/pMB1/pBR322/pUC origin of replication
   6794..7654    -  CDS            AmpR: β-lactamase; bla; confers resistance to ampicillin, carbenicillin, and related antibiotics
   7655..7707    -  promoter       AmpR promoter (fragment): bla
>Addgene plasmid #49570 | pBMN HAYFP-LOV24 | depositor full sequence | sequence record 73947 | pBMN HAYFP-LOV24 sequence 8150 bps
AATGAAAGACCCCACCTGTAGGTTTGGCAAGCTAGCTTAAGTAACGCCATTTTGCAAGGCATGGAAAAAT
ACATAACTGAGAATAGAAAAGTTCAGATCAAGGTCAGGAACAGATGGAACAGCTGAATATGGGCCAAAGC
GGATATCTGTGGTAAGCAGTTCCTGCCCCGGCTCAGGGCCAAGAACAGATGGAACAGCTGAATATGGGCC
AAACAGGATATCTGTGGTAAGCAGTTCCTGCCCCGGCTCAGGGCCAAGAACAGATGGTCCCCAGATGCGG
TCCAGCCCTCAGCAGTTTCTAGAGAACCATCAGATGTTTCCAGGGTGCCCCAAGGACCTGAAATGACCCT
GTGCCTTATTTGAACTAACCAATCAGTTCGCTTCTCGCTTCTGTTCGCGCGCTTCTGCTCCCCGAGCTCA
ATAAAAGAGCCCACAACCCCTCACTCGGGGCGCCAGTCCTCCGATTGACTGAGTCGCCCGGGTACCCGTG
TATCCAATAAACCCTCTTGCAGTTGCATCCGACTTGTGGTCTCGCTGTTCCTTGGGAGGGTCTCCTCTGA
GTGATTGACTACCCGTCAGCGGGGGTCTTTCATTTGGGGGCTCGTCCGGGATCGGGAGACCCCTGCCCAG
GGACCACCGACCCACCACCGGGAGGTAAGCTGGCCAGCAACTTATCTGTGTCTGTCCGATTGTCTAGTGT
CTATGACTGATTTTATGCGCCTGCGTCGGTACTAGTTAGCTAACTAGCTCTGTATCTGGCGGACCCGTGG
TGGAACTGACGAGTTCGGAACACCCGGCCGCAACCCTGGGAGACGTCCCAGGGACTTCGGGGGCCGTTTT
TGTGGCCCGACCTGAGTCCAAAAATCCCGATCGTTTTGGACTCTTTGGTGCACCCCCCTTAGAGGAGGGA
TATGTGGTTCTGGTAGGAGACGAGAACCTAAAACAGTTCCCGCCTCCGTCTGAATTTTTGCTTTCGGTTT
GGGACCGAAGCCGCGCCGCGCGTCTTGTCTGCTGCAGCATCGTTCTGTGTTGTCTCTGTCTGACTGTGTT
TCTGTATTTGTCTGAAAATATGGGCCCGGGCCAGACTGTTACCACTCCCTTAAGTTTGACCTTAGGTCAC
TGGAAAGATGTCGAGCGGATCGCTCACAACCAGTCGGTAGATGTCAAGAAGAGACGTTGGGTTACCTTCT
GCTCTGCAGAATGGCCAACCTTTAACGTCGGATGGCCGCGAGACGGCACCTTTAACCGAGACCTCATCAC
CCAGGTTAAGATCAAGGTCTTTTCACCTGGCCCGCATGGACACCCAGACCAGGTCCCCTACATCGTGACC
TGGGAAGCCTTGGCTTTTGACCCCCCTCCCTGGGTCAAGCCCTTTGTACACCCTAAGCCTCCGCCTCCTC
TTCCTCCATCCGCCCCGTCTCTCCCCCTTGAACCTCCTCGTTCGACCCCGCCTCGATCCTCCCTTTATCC
AGCCCTCACTCCTTCTCTAGGCGCCCCCATATGGCCATATGAGATCTTATATGGGGCACCCCCGCCCCTT
GTAAACTTCCCTGACCCTGACATGACAAGAGTTACTAACAGCCCCTCTCTCCAAGCTCACTTACAGGCTC
TCTACTTAGTCCAGCACGAAGTCTGGAGACCTCTGGCGGCACGTACCAAGAACAACTGGACCGACCGGTG
GTACCTCACCCTTACCGAGTCGGCGACACAGTGTGGGTCCGCCGACACCAGACTAAGAACCTAGAACCTC
GCTGGAAAGGACCTTACACAGTCCTGCTGACCACCCCCACCGCCCTCAAAGTAGACGGCATCGCAGCTTG
GATACACGCCGCCCACGTGAAGGCTGCCGACCCCGGGGGTGGACCATCCTCTAGACTGCCGGATCCGCCA
CCATGTATCCGTACGACGTACCGGATTATGCGATGGTGAGCAAGGGCGAGGAGCTGTTCACCGGGGTGGT
GCCCATCCTGGTCGAGCTGGACGGCGACGTAAACGGCCACAAGTTCAGCGTGTCCGGCGAGGGCGAGGGC
GATGCCACCTACGGCAAGCTGACCCTGAAGTTCATCTGCACCACCGGCAAGCTGCCCGTGCCCTGGCCCA
CCCTCGTGACCACCTTCGGCTACGGCCTGCAGTGCTTCGCCCGCTACCCCGACCACATGAAGCAGCACGA
CTTCTTCAAGTCCGCCATGCCCGAAGGCTACGTCCAGGAGCGCACCATCTTCTTCAAGGACGACGGCAAC
TACAAGACCCGCGCCGAGGTGAAGTTCGAGGGCGACACCCTGGTGAACCGCATCGAGCTGAAGGGCATCG
ACTTCAAGGAGGACGGCAACATCCTGGGGCACAAGCTGGAGTACAACTACAACAGCCACAACGTCTATAT
CATGGCCGACAAGCAGAAGAACGGCATCAAGGTGAACTTCAAGATCCGCCACAACATCGAGGACGGCAGC
GTGCAGCTCGCCGACCACTACCAGCAGAACACCCCCATCGGCGACGGCCCCGTGCTGCTGCCCGACAACC
ACTACCTGAGCTACCAGTCCGCCCTGAGCAAAGACCCCAACGAGAAGCGCGATCACATGGTCCTGCTGGA
GTTCGTGACCGCCGCCGGGATCACTCTCGGCATGGACGAGCTGTACAAGACGCGTTTCTTGGCTACTACA
CTTGAACGTATTGAGAAGAACTTTGTCATTACTGACCCAAGATTGCCAGATAATCCCATTATATTCGCGT
CCGATAGTTTCTTGCAGTTGACAGAATATAGCCGTGAAGAAATTTTGGGAAGAAACTGCAGGTTTCTACA
AGGTCCTGAAACTGATCGCGCGACAGTGAGAAAAATTAGAGATGCCATAGATAACCAAACAGAGGTCACT
GTTCAGCTGATTAATTATACAAAGAGTGGTAAAAAGTTCTGGAACCTCTTTCACTTGCAGCCTATGCGAG
ATCAGAAGGGAGATGTCCAGTACTTTATTGGGGTTCAGTTGGATGGAACTGAGCATGTCCGAGATGCTGC
CGAGAGAGAGGGAGTCATGCTGGCTAAGAAAACTGCAGAAAATATTGATGAGGCGGCAAGGCGGCGAGGT
TAGATGCATCGATCCGCGGCGGCCGCTACGTAAATTCCGCCCCTCTCCCTCCCCCCCCCCTAACGTTACT
GGCCGAAGCCGCTTGGAATAAGGCCGGTGTGCGTTTGTCTATATGTTATTTTCCACCATATTGCCGTCTT
TTGGCAATGTGAGGGCCCGGAAACCTGGCCCTGTCTTCTTGACGAGCATTCCTAGGGGTCTTTCCCCTCT
CGCCAAAGGAATGCAAGGTCTGTTGAATGTCGTGAAGGAAGCAGTTCCTCTGGAAGCTTCTTGAAGACAA
ACAACGTCTGTAGCGACCCTTTGCAGGCAGCGGAACCCCCCACCTGGCGACAGGTGCCTCTGCGGCCAAA
AGCCACGTGTATAAGATACACCTGCAAAGGCGGCACAACCCCAGTGCCACGTTGTGAGTTGGATAGTTGT
GGAAAGAGTCAAATGGCTCTCCTCAAGCGTATTCAACAAGGGGCTGAAGGATGCCCAGAAGGTACCCCAT
TGTATGGGATCTGATCTGGGGCCTCGGTGCACATGCTTTACATGTGTTTAGTCGAGGTTAAAAAACGTCT
AGGCCCCCCGAACCACGGGGACGTGGTTTTCCTTTGAAAAACACGATGATAATATGGCCACAACCATGGT
GAGCGGCCTGCTGAAGGAGAGTATGCGCATCAAGATGTACATGGAGGGCACCGTGAACGGCCACTACTTC
AAGTGCGAGGGCGAGGGCGACGGCAACCCCTTCGCCGGCACCCAGAGCATGAGAATCCACGTGACCGAGG
GCGCCCCCCTGCCCTTCGCCTTCGACATCCTGGCCCCCTGCTGCGAGTACGGCAGCAGGACCTTCGTGCA
CCACACCGCCGAGATCCCCGACTTCTTCAAGCAGAGCTTCCCCGAGGGCTTCACCTGGGAGAGAACCACC
ACCTACGAGGACGGCGGCATCCTGACCGCCCACCAGGACACCAGCCTGGAGGGCAACTGCCTGATCTACA
AGGTGAAGGTGCACGGCACCAACTTCCCCGCCGACGGCCCCGTGATGAAGAACAAGAGCGGCGGCTGGGA
GCCCAGCACCGAGGTGGTGTACCCCGAGAACGGCGTGCTGTGCGGCCGGAACGTGATGGCCCTGAAGGTG
GGCGACCGGCACCTGATCTGCCACCACTACACCAGCTACCGGAGCAAGAAGGCCGTGCGCGCCCTGACCA
TGCCCGGCTTCCACTTCACCGACATCCGGCTCCAGATGCTGCGGAAGAAGAAGGACGAGTACTTCGAGCT
GTACGAGGCCAGCGTGGCCCGGTACAGCGACCTGCCCGAGAAGGCCAACAGATCTCCCGGGATGGTGAGC
GGCCTGCTGAAGGAGAGTATGCGCATCAAGATGTACATGGAGGGCACCGTGAACGGCCACTACTTCAAGT
GCGAGGGCGAGGGCGACGGCAACCCCTTCGCCGGCACCCAGAGCATGAGAATCCACGTGACCGAGGGCGC
CCCCCTGCCCTTCGCCTTCGACATCCTGGCCCCCTGCTGCGAGTACGGCAGCAGGACCTTCGTGCACCAC
ACCGCCGAGATCCCCGACTTCTTCAAGCAGAGCTTCCCCGAGGGCTTCACCTGGGAGAGAACCACCACCT
ACGAGGACGGCGGCATCCTGACCGCCCACCAGGACACCAGCCTGGAGGGCAACTGCCTGATCTACAAGGT
GAAGGTGCACGGCACCAACTTCCCCGCCGACGGCCCCGTGATGAAGAACAAGAGCGGCGGCTGGGAGCCC
AGCACCGAGGTGGTGTACCCCGAGAACGGCGTGCTGTGCGGCCGGAACGTGATGGCCCTGAAGGTGGGCG
ACCGGCACCTGATCTGCCACCACTACACCAGCTACCGGAGCAAGAAGGCCGTGCGCGCCCTGACCATGCC
CGGCTTCCACTTCACCGACATCCGGCTCCAGATGCTGCGGAAGAAGAAGGACGAGTACTTCGAGCTGTAC
GAGGCCAGCGTGGCCCGGTACAGCGACCTGCCCGAGAAGGCCAACTGAGTCGACGATAAAATAAAAGATT
TTATTTAGTCTCCAGAAAAAGGGGGGAATGAAAGACCCCACCTGTAGGTTTGGCAAGCTAGCTTAAGTAA
CGCCATTTTGCAAGGCATGGAAAAATACATAACTGAGAATAGAGAAGTTCAGATCAAGGTCAGGAACAGA
TGGAACAGCTGAATATGGGCCAAACAGGATATCTGTGGTAAGCAGTTCCTGCCCCGGCTCAGGGCCAAGA
ACAGATGGAACAGCTGAATATGGGCCAAACAGGATATCTGTGGTAAGCAGTTCCTGCCCCGGCTCAGGGC
CAAGAACAGATGGTCCCCAGATGCGGTCCAGCCCTCAGCAGTTTCTAGAGAACCATCAGATGTTTCCAGG
GTGCCCCAAGGACCTGAAATGACCCTGTGCCTTATTTGAACTAACCAATCAGTTCGCTTCTCGCTTCTGT
TCGCGCGCTTCTGCTCCCCGAGCTCAATAAAAGAGCCCACAACCCCTCACTCGGGGCGCCAGTCCTCCGA
TTGACTGAGTCGCCCGGGTACCCGTGTATCCAATAAACCCTCTTGCAGTTGCATCCGACTTGTGGTCTCG
CTGTTCCTTGGGAGGGTCTCCTCTGAGTGATTGACTACCCGTCAGCGGGGGTCTTTCATTCACATGCAGC
ATGTATCAAAATTAATTTGGTTTTTTTTCTTAAGTATTTACATTAAATGGCCATAGTTGCATTAATGAAT
CGGCCAACGCGCGGGGAGAGGCGGTTTGCGTATTGGCGCTCTTCCGCTTCCTCGCTCACTGACTCGCTGC
GCTCGGTCGTTCGGCTGCGGCGAGCGGTATCAGCTCACTCAAAGGCGGTAATACGGTTATCCACAGAATC
AGGGGATAACGCAGGAAAGAACATGTGAGCAAAAGGCCAGCAAAAGGCCAGGAACCGTAAAAAGGCCGCG
TTGCTGGCGTTTTTCCATAGGCTCCGCCCCCCTGACGAGCATCACAAAAATCGACGCTCAAGTCAGAGGT
GGCGAAACCCGACAGGACTATAAAGATACCAGGCGTTTCCCCCTGGAAGCTCCCTCGTGCGCTCTCCTGT
TCCGACCCTGCCGCTTACCGGATACCTGTCCGCCTTTCTCCCTTCGGGAAGCGTGGCGCTTTCTCATAGC
TCACGCTGTAGGTATCTCAGTTCGGTGTAGGTCGTTCGCTCCAAGCTGGGCTGTGTGCACGAACCCCCCG
TTCAGCCCGACCGCTGCGCCTTATCCGGTAACTATCGTCTTGAGTCCAACCCGGTAAGACACGACTTATC
GCCACTGGCAGCAGCCACTGGTAACAGGATTAGCAGAGCGAGGTATGTAGGCGGTGCTACAGAGTTCTTG
AAGTGGTGGCCTAACTACGGCTACACTAGAAGGACAGTATTTGGTATCTGCGCTCTGCTGAAGCCAGTTA
CCTTCGGAAAAAGAGTTGGTAGCTCTTGATCCGGCAAACAAACCACCGCTGGTAGCGGTGGTTTTTTTGT
TTGCAAGCAGCAGATTACGCGCAGAAAAAAAGGATCTCAAGAAGATCCTTTGATCTTTTCTACGGGGTCT
GACGCTCAGTGGAACGAAAACTCACGTTAAGGGATTTTGGTCATGAGATTATCAAAAAGGATCTTCACCT
AGATCCTTTTAAATTAAAAATGAAGTTTGCGCAAATCAATCTAAAGTATATATGAGTAAACTTGGTCTGA
CAGTTACCAATGCTTAATCAGTGAGGCACCTATCTCAGCGATCTGTCTATTTCGTTCATCCATAGTTGCC
TGACTCCCCGTCGTGTAGATAACTACGATACGGGAGGGCTTACCATCTGGCCCCAGTGCTGCAATGATAC
CGCGAGACCCACGCTCACCGGCTCCAGATTTATCAGCAATAAACCAGCCAGCCGGAAGGGCCGAGCGCAG
AAGTGGTCCTGCAACTTTATCCGCCTCCATCCAGTCTATTAATTGTTGCCGGGAAGCTAGAGTAAGTAGT
TCGCCAGTTAATAGTTTGCGCAACGTTGTTGCCATTGCTACAGGCATCGTGGTGTCACGCTCGTCGTTTG
GTATGGCTTCATTCAGCTCCGGTTCCCAACGATCAAGGCGAGTTACATGATCCCCCATGTTGTGCAAAAA
AGCGGTTAGCTCCTTCGGTCCTCCGATCGTTGTCAGAAGTAAGTTGGCCGCAGTGTTATCACTCATGGTT
ATGGCAGCACTGCATAATTCTCTTACTGTCATGCCATCCGTAAGATGCTTTTCTGTGACTGGTGAGTACT
CAACCAAGTCATTCTGAGAATAGTGTATGCGGCGACCGAGTTGCTCTTGCCCGGCGTCAACACGGGATAA
TACCGCGCCACATAGCAGAACTTTAAAAGTGCTCATCATTGGAAAACGTTCTTCGGGGCGAAAACTCTCA
AGGATCTTACCGCTGTTGAGATCCAGTTCGATGTAACCCACTCGTGCACCCAACTGATCTTCAGCATCTT
TTACTTTCACCAGCGTTTCTGGGTGAGCAAAAACAGGAAGGCAAAATGCCGCAAAAAAGGGAATAAGGGC
GACACGGAAATGTTGAATACTCATACTCTTCCTTTTTCAATATTATTGAAGCATTTATCAGGGTTATTGT
CTCATGACATTAACCTATAAAAATAGGCGTATCACGAGGCCCTTTCGTCTTCAAGAACAGCTTTGCTCTT
AGGAGTTTCCTAATACATCCCAAACTCAAATATATAAAGCATTTGACTTGTTCTATGCCCTAGGGGGCGG
GGGGAAGCTAAGCCAGCTTTTTTTAACATTTAAAATGTTAATTCCATTTTAAATGCACAGATGTTTTTAT
TTCATAAGGGTTTCAATGTGCATGAATGCTGCAATATTCCTGTTACCAAAGCTAGTATAAATAAAAATAG
ATAAACGTGGAAATTACTTAGAGTTTCTGTCATTAACGTTTCCTTCCTCAGTTGACAACATAAATGCGCT
GCTGAGAAGCCAGTTTGCATCTGTCAGGATCAATTTCCCATTATGCCAGTCATATTAATTACTAGTCAAT
TAGTTGATTTTTATTTTTGACATATACATG
