>Addgene plasmid #49570 | pBMN HAYFP-LOV24 | addgene partial sequence | sequence record 76260 | pBMN 5'
CATCCTCTAGACTGCCGGATCCGCCACCATGTATCCGTACGACGTACCGGATTATGCGATGGTGAGCAAG
GGCGAGGAGCTGTTCACCGGGGTGGTGCCCATCCTGGTCGAGCTGGACGGCGACGTAAACGGCCACAAGT
TCAGCGTGTCCGGCGAGGGCGAGGGCGATGCCACCTACGGCAAGCTGACCCTGAAGTTCATCTGCACCAC
CGGCAAGCTGCCCGTGCCCTGGCCCACCCTCGTGACCACCTTCGGCTACGGCCTGCAGTGCTTCGCCCGC
TACCCCGACCACATGAAGCAGCACGACTTCTTCAAGTCCGCCATGCCCGAAGGCTACGTCCAGGAGCGCA
CCATCTTCTTCAAGGACGACGGCAACTACAAGACCCGCGCCGAGGTGAAGTTCGAGGGCGACACCCTGGT
GAACCGCATCGAGCTGAAGGGCATCGACTTCAAGGAGGACGGCAACATCCTGGGGCACAAGCTGGAGTAC
AACTACAACAGCCACAACGTCTATATCATGGCCGACAAGCAGAAGAACGGCATCAAGGTGAACTTCAAGA
TCCGCCACAACATCGAGGACGGCAGCGTGCAGCTCGCCGACCACTACCAGCAGAACACCCCCATCGGCGA
CGGCCCCGTGCTGCTGCCCGACAACCACTACCTGAGCTACCAGTCCGCCCTGAGCAAAGACCCCAACGAG
AAGCGCGATCACATGGTCCTGCTGGAGTTCGTGACCGCCGCCGGGATCACTCTCGGCATGGACGAGCTGT
ACAAGACGCGTTTCTTGGCTACTACACTTGAACGTATTGAGAAGAACTTTGTCATTACTGACCCAAGATT
GCCAGATAATCCCATTATATTCGCGTCCGATAGTTTCTTGCAGTTGACAGAATATAGCCGTGAAGAAATT
TTGGGAAGAAACTGCAGGTTTCTACAAGGTCCTGAAACTGATCGCGCGACAGTGAGAAAAATTA
