>Addgene plasmid #49570 | pBMN HAYFP-LOV24 | addgene partial sequence | sequence record 79673 | pLHCX-R1 5'-ACCTACAGGTGGGGTCTTTCATTCCC-3'
ATAAATCTTTTATTTTATCGTCGACTCAGTTGGCCTTCTCGGGCAGGTCGCTGTACCGGGCCACGCTGGC
CTCGTACAGCTCGAAGTACTCGTCCTTCTTCTTCCGCAGCATCTGGAGCCGGATGTCGGTGAAGTGGAAG
CCGGGCATGGTCAGGGCGCGCACGGCCTTCTTGCTCCGGTAGCTGGTGTAGTGGTGGCAGATCAGGTGCC
GGTCGCCCACCTTCAGGGCCATCACGTTCCGGCCGCACAGCACGCCGTTCTCGGGGTACACCACCTCGGT
GCTGGGCTCCCAGCCGCCGCTCTTGTTCTTCATCACGGGGCCGTCGGCGGGGAAGTTGGTGCCGTGCACC
TTCACCTTGTAGATCAGGCAGTTGCCCTCCAGGCTGGTGTCCTGGTGGGCGGTCAGGATGCCGCCGTCCT
CGTAGGTGGTGGTTCTCTCCCAGGTGAAGCCCTCGGGGAAGCTCTGCTTGAAGAAGTCGGGGATCTCGGC
GGTGTGGTGCACGAAGGTCCTGCTGCCGTACTCGCAGCAGGGGGCCAGGATGTCGAAGGCGAAGGGCAGG
GGGGCGCCCTCGGTCACGTGGATTCTCATGCTCTGGGTGCCGGCGAAGGGGTTGCCGTCGCCCTCGCCCT
CGCACTTGAAGTAGTGGCCGTTCACGGTGCCCTCCATGTACATCTTGATGCGCATACTCTCCTTCAGCAG
GCCGCTCACCAT
